>Addgene plasmid #198985 | pGL0_84 [ORI_BC_9] | addgene full sequence | sequence record 401226 | Addgene NGS Result
CCGGAATCTATTGGCCTATGTCACTGAAACTATCCAAACACCCCATGTCGATACTGAACGTATCGACGCA
TACCTCCTTCCTTGAAAACGCACAATCAAGGTCTCGGTCAGGGTCACGCGTAGGACGCGTCGAGTAGGGT
GGCGAGAGGAGATATAGAGCGTTCCGCAGCCACACGCCGTGTGAAGCTGGGGAGTGAGACCAGTCCTTAC
CTGAAGAATAAGTGTCAGCCAGTGTAACCCGATGAGGAACCCAAAAGGCGAACCGGGCCAGACAACCCGG
CGGTATCGCACTCAAAGCCGAGGCTAGGTGGAGGCTCAGTGATGATAAGTCTGCGATGGTGGATGCATGT
GTCATGGTCATAGCTGTTTCCTGTGTGAAATTGTTATCCGCTCAGAGGGCACAATCCTATTCCGCGCTAT
CCGACAATCTCCAAGACATTAGGTGGAGTTCAGTTCGGCGTATGGCATATGTCGCTGGAAAGAACATGTG
AGCAAAAGGCCAGCAAAAGGCCAGGAACCGTAAAAAGGCCGCGTTGCTGGCGTTTTTCCATAGGCTCCGC
CCCCCTGACGAGCATCACAAAAATCGACGCTCAAGTCAGAGGTGGCGAAACCCGACAGGACTATAAAGAT
ACCAGGCGTTTCCCCCTGGAAGCTCCCTCGTGCGCTCTCCTGTTCCGACCCTGCCGCTTACCGGATACCT
GTCCGCCTTTCTCCCTTCGGGAAGCGTGGCGCTTTCTCATAGCTCACGCTGTAGGTATCTCAGTTCGGTG
TAGGTCGTTCGCTCCAAGCTGGGCTGTGTGCACGAACCCCCCGTTCAGCCCGACCGCTGCGCCTTATCCG
GTAACTATCGTCTTGAGTCCAACCCGGTAAGACACGACTTATCGCCACTGGCAGCAGCCACTGGTAACAG
GATTAGCAGAGCGAGGTATGTAGGCGGTGCTACAGAGTTCTTGAAGTGGTGGCCTAACTACGGCTACACT
AGAAGAACAGTATTTGGTATCTGCGCTCTGCTGAAGCCAGTTACCTTCGGAAAAAGAGTTGGTAGCTCTT
GATCCGGCAAACAAACCACCGCTGGTAGCGGTGGTTTTTTTGTTTGCAAGCAGCAGATTACGCGCAGAAA
AAAAGGATCTCAAGAAGATCCTTTGATCTTTTCTACGGGGTCTGACGCTCTATTCAACAAAGCCGCCGTC
CCGTCAAGTCAGCGTAAATGGGTAGGGGGCTTCAAATCGTCCCCCCATACGATATAAGTTGTTACTAGTG
CTTGGATTCTCACCAATAAAAAACGCCCGGCGGCAACCGAGCGTTCTGAACAAATCCAGATGGAGTTCTG
AGGTCATTACTGGATCTATCAACAGGAGTCCAAGCGAGCTCGATATCAAATTACGCCCCGCCCTGCCACT
CATCGCAGTACTGTTGTAATTCATTAAGCATTCTGCCGACATGGAAGCCATCACAAACGGCATGATGAAC
CTGAATCGCCAGCGGCATCAGCACCTTGTCGCCTTGCGTATAATATTTGCCCATGGTGAAAACGGGGGCG
AAGAAGTTGTCCATATTGGCCACGTTTAAATCAAAACTGGTGAAACTCACCCAGGGATTGGCTGAGACGA
AAAACATATTCTCAATAAACCCTTTAGGGAAATAGGCCAGGTTTTCACCGTAACACGCCACATCTTGCGA
ATATATGTGTAGAAACTGCCGGAAATCGTCGTGGTATTCACTCCAGAGCGATGAAAACGTTTCAGTTTGC
TCATGGAAAACGGTGTAACAAGGGTGAACACTATCCCATATCACCAGCTCACCGTCTTTCATTGCCATAC
GAAATTCCGGATGAGCATTCATCAGGCGGGCAAGAATGTGAATAAAGGCCGGATAAAACTTGTGCTTATT
TTTCTTTACGGTCTTTAAAAAGGCCGTAATATCCAGCTGAACGGTCTGGTTATAGGTACATTGAGCAACT
GACTGAAATGCCTCAAAATGTTCTTTACGATGCCATTGGGATATATCAACGGTGGTATATCCAGTGATTT
TTTTCTCCATTTTAGCTTCCTTAGCTCCTGAAAATCTCGATAACTCAAAAAATACGCCCGGTAGTGATCT
TATTTCATTATGGTGAAAGTTGGAACCTCTTACGTGCCGATCAACGTCTCATTGATACCTGAAACAAAAC
CCATCGTACGGCCAAGGAAGTCTCCAATAACTGTGATCCACCACAAGCGCCAGGGTTTTCCCAGTCACGA
CGTTGTAAAACGACGGCCAGTCATGCATAATCCGCACGCATCTGGAATAAGGAAGTGCCATTCCGCCTGA
CCT
Features (pLannotate 1.2.2; 6 found; start..end, strand, type, name):
    379..394     -  protein_bind   lac operator (fragment): The lac repressor binds to the lac operator to inhibit transcription in E. coli. This inhibition can be relieved by adding lactose or isopropyl-β-D-thiogalactopyranoside (IPTG). lac repressor encoded by lacI
    545..1133    -  rep_origin     ori: high-copy-number ColE1/pMB1/pBR322/pUC origin of replication
   1266..1360    -  terminator     lambda t0 terminator: transcription terminator from phage lambda
   1384..2040    -  CDS            cat: CAT_ECOLX - Experimental evidence at protein level: Swiss-Prot protein existence level 1. This enzyme is an effector of chloramphenicol resistance in bacteria. From Escherichia coli. This protein is used as a marker in many commonly used cloning vectors, such as pACYC184.
   2041..2143    -  promoter       cat promoter: promoter of the E. coli cat gene encoding chloramphenicol acetyltransferase
   2218..2261    -  CDS            lacZα (fragment): LacZα fragment of β-galactosidase; lacZ fragment
