[The description below was written by a language model from this plasmid's Addgene catalogue record and pLannotate feature annotations shown in this document.]
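Description:
pGL0_84 [ORI_BC_9] is a small (about 2.3 kb) synthetic-biology plasmid described in its record simply as a "Level 0 part", the term used in hierarchical modular cloning schemes for a storage vector that holds a single basic DNA part before it is combined with others into higher-level assemblies. It is built on the pGLDV_17 backbone and is maintained in E. coli as a high-copy plasmid through a ColE1/pMB1/pUC-type origin of replication. Selection is by chloramphenicol, conferred by the cat gene (chloramphenicol acetyltransferase) expressed from its native cat promoter and followed by the phage lambda t0 transcription terminator.

The insert, ORI_BC_9, is listed as a synthetic sequence, and the feature annotation does not assign any feature to it. The name suggests a barcode element associated with origins of replication, which would fit the associated work on high-throughput identification of functional replication origins in non-model bacteria, but the record does not state its length, position or exact function. The only other annotated elements are short fragments of a lac operator and of lacZα. These are likely remnants of a lacZα screening cassette in the parent vector that was replaced when the part was cloned, though the cloning method is recorded as unknown. No promoter, reporter or coding sequence is annotated as part of the payload, consistent with a plasmid that serves as a source of one modular part for assembling larger constructs rather than as an expression vector in its own right.
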