Addgene plasmid #198985: pGL0_84 [ORI_BC_9]
Purpose: Level 0 part
Depositing lab: Charlie Gilbert & Nili Ostrov & Cultivarium Tools. Depositing organization: Cultivarium, Convergent Research. Publication: A scalable framework for high-throughput identification of functional origins of replication in non-model bacteria. Gilbert C, Brumwell SL, Crits-Christoph A, Kang SC, Martin-Moldes Z, Alsharif W, Esmurria A, Nguyen M-A, Lee HH, Ostrov N. bioRxiv 2023.05.19.541510 10.1101/2023.05.19.541510.
Backbone
  Vector backbone: pGLDV_17
  Vector type: Synthetic Biology
Growth in bacteria
  Bacterial resistance: Chloramphenicol, 25 μg/mL
  Growth temperature: 37°C
  Growth strain: E. coli Zymo 10B
  Copy number: High Copy
Gene/Insert
  Gene/Insert name: ORI_BC_9
  Species: Synthetic
  Cloning method: Unknown
Terms and licenses: Academic/Nonprofit Terms; Industry Terms: Not Available to Industry
How to cite: pGL0_84 [ORI_BC_9] was a gift from Charlie Gilbert & Nili Ostrov & Cultivarium Tools (Addgene plasmid # 198985 ; http://n2t.net/addgene:198985 ; RRID:Addgene_198985)
